Addgene plasmid #168178: p5055
Purpose: bacteria reporter
Depositing lab: Michael Hensel. Depositing organization: Universitaet Osnabrueck. Publication: The protected physiological state of intracellular Salmonella enterica persisters reduces host cell-imposed stress. Schulte M, Olschewski K, Hensel M. Commun Biol. 2021 May 4;4(1):520. doi: 10.1038/s42003-021-02049-6. PubMed 33947954.
Backbone
  Vector backbone: pMW211
  Vector type: Bacterial Expression
Growth in bacteria
  Bacterial resistance: Ampicillin, 100 μg/mL
  Growth temperature: 37°C
  Growth strain: DH5alpha
  Copy number: Low Copy
Gene/Insert
  Gene/Insert name: PEM7::dsred PhtrA::sfgfp
  Species: Synthetic
  Mutation: none
  Cloning method: Gibson Cloning
Terms and licenses: Academic/Nonprofit Terms; Industry Terms: Not Available to Industry
Depositor comments: Please visit https://www.biorxiv.org/content/10.1101/2020.09.22.308114v1 for bioRxiv preprint.
How to cite: p5055 was a gift from Michael Hensel (Addgene plasmid # 168178 ; http://n2t.net/addgene:168178 ; RRID:Addgene_168178)
