[The description below was written by a language model from this plasmid's Addgene catalogue record and pLannotate feature annotations shown in this document.]
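Description:
p5055 is a 6,089-nt dual-fluorescence bacterial reporter plasmid built by Gibson cloning on the pMW211 backbone, a pBR322-type vector. It replicates from a ColE1/pMB1-family origin and retains the rop gene and the bom mobility region. This fits the catalogue listing of low copy number, since Rop keeps plasmid copy number down. Selection is by ampicillin through the bla β-lactamase gene under its own promoter. Only fragments of the tetracycline efflux gene are annotated, on either side of the inserted cassettes, so it appears to have been disrupted and should not be assumed functional.

The payload consists of two divergently oriented reporter units. On the forward strand, the synthetic constitutive EM7 promoter drives DsRed.T3, a tetrameric red fluorescent protein, which gives a constant signal that marks every plasmid-bearing bacterium. On the reverse strand, superfolder GFP, a rapidly maturing green reporter, is placed under the htrA promoter according to the insert name. The promoter itself is not annotated, but a fragment matching the dgt gene lies immediately upstream of sfGFP, which may reflect genomic sequence carried along with the promoter region. The sfGFP unit is followed by a 5S rRNA segment and the rrnB T1 and T2 terminators, which insulate it from the adjacent bla gene.

Because htrA encodes a periplasmic protease/chaperone induced by envelope stress, green fluorescence reports stress-response activation and can be compared with the constitutive red signal in individual cells. The record's stated purpose is only "bacteria reporter", but the associated publication concerns host cell-imposed stress on intracellular Salmonella enterica persisters, which points to single-cell stress measurement during infection.
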