Features (pLannotate 1.2.2; 15 found; start..end, strand, type, name):
      1..48      +  promoter       EM7 promoter: synthetic bacterial promoter&nbsp
     89..763     +  CDS            DsRed.T3: DsRed.T3 is a basic (constitutively fluorescent) red fluorescent protein published in 2002, derived from Discosoma sp.. It is reported to be a somewhat slowly-maturing tetramer.
    791..1499    +  CDS            TcR (fragment): tetracycline efflux protein; tet; confers resistance to tetracycline
   1741..2121    -  CDS            YPB1_ECOLX: Protein predicted: Swiss-Prot protein existence level 4. From Escherichia coli.
   2138..2329    +  CDS            rop: Rop protein, which maintains plasmids at low copy number; rop
   2431..2571    +  misc_feature   bom: basis of mobility region from pBR322
   2757..3345    -  rep_origin     ori: high-copy-number ColE1/pMB1/pBR322/pUC origin of replication
   3516..4376    -  CDS            AmpR: β-lactamase; bla; confers resistance to ampicillin, carbenicillin, and related antibiotics
   4377..4468    -  promoter       AmpR promoter: bla
   4487..4514    -  terminator     rrnB T2 terminator: transcription terminator T2 from the E. coli rrnB gene
   4606..4692    -  terminator     rrnB T1 terminator: Escherichia coli rrnB; transcription terminator T1 from the E. coli rrnB gene
   4694..4809    -  ncRNA          5S rRNA: Accession: RF00001 - 5S ribosomal RNA
   4904..5617    -  CDS            Superfolder GFP: Superfolder GFP is a basic (constitutively fluorescent) green fluorescent protein published in 2005, derived from Aequorea victoria. It is reported to be a very rapidly-maturing weak dimer.
   5750..5917    -  CDS            dgt (fragment): DGTP_ECOLI - Experimental evidence at protein level: Swiss-Prot protein existence level 1. dGTPase preferentially hydrolyzes dGTP over the other canonical NTPs. From Escherichia coli (strain K12).
   5918..6084    +  CDS            TcR (fragment): tetracycline efflux protein; tet; confers resistance to tetracycline
>Addgene plasmid #168178 | p5055 | addgene full sequence | sequence record 389648 | Addgene NGS Result
GTTGACAATTAATCATCGGCATAGTATATCGGCATAGTATAATACGACTCAGGGCCCACTAGTGGTACCC
GGGAAAGAGGAGAAAAGTATGGCATCCACCGAGGACGTCATCAAGGAGTTCATGCGCTTCAAAGTGCGCA
TGGAGGGCTCCGTGAACGGCCACGAGTTCGAGATCGAGGGCGAGGGCGAGGGCCGCCCCTACGAGGGCAC
CCAGACCGCCAAGCTGAAGGTGACCAAGGGCGGCCCCCTGCCCTTCGCCTGGGACATCCTGTCCCCCCAG
TTCCAGTACGGCTCCAAGGTGTACGTGAAGCACCCCGCCGACATCCCCGACTACAAGAAGCTGTCCTTCC
CCGAGGGCTTCAAGTGGGAGCGCGTGATGAACTTCGAGGACGGCGGCGTGGTGACCGTGACCCAGGACTC
CTCCCTGCAGGACGGCTGCTTCATCTACAAGGTGAAGTTCATCGGCGTGAACTTCCCCTCCGACGGCCCC
GTAATGCAGAAGAAGACTATGGGCTGGGAGCCCTCCACCGAGCGCCTGTACCCCCGCGACGGCGTGCTGA
AGGGCGAGATCCACAAGGCCCTGAAGCTGAAGGACGGCGGCCACTACCTGGTGGAGTTCAAGTCCATCTA
CATGGCCAAGAAGCCCGTGCAACTGCCCGGCTACTACTACGTGGACTCCAAGCTGGACATCACCTCCCAC
AACGAGGACTACACCATCGTGGAGCAGTACGAACGCACCGAGGGCCGCCACCACCTGTTCCTGTAGCCAT
GGATCGATAGCTGGTCGACAACCATTCCTTGCGGCGGCGGTGCTCAACGGCCTCAACCTACTACTGGGCT
GCTTCCTAATGCAGGAGTCGCATAAGGGAGAGCGTCGACCGATGCCCTTGAGAGCCTTCAACCCAGTCAG
CTCCTTCCGGTGGGCGCGGGGCATGACTATCGTCGCCGCACTTATGACTGTCTTCTTTATCATGCAACTC
GTAGGACAGGTGCCGGCAGCGCTCTGGGTCATTTTCGGCGAGGACCGCTTTCGCTGGAGCGCGACGATGA
TCGGCCTGTCGCTTGCGGTATTCGGAATCTTGCACGCCCTCGCTCAAGCCTTCGTCACTGGTCCCGCCAC
CAAACGTTTCGGCGAGAAGCAGGCCATTATCGCCGGCATGGCGGCCGACGCGCTGGGCTACGTCTTGCTG
GCGTTCGCGACGCGAGGCTGGATGGCCTTCCCCATTATGATTCTTCTCGCTTCCGGCGGCATCGGGATGC
CCGCGTTGCAGGCCATGCTGTCCAGGCAGGTAGATGACGACCATCAGGGACAGCTTCAAGGATCGCTCGC
GGCTCTTACCAGCCTAACTTCGATCATTGGACCGCTGATCGTCACGGCGATTTATGCCGCCTCGGCGAGC
ACATGGAACGGGTTGGCATGGATTGTAGGCGCCGCCCTATACCTTGTCTGCCTCCCCGCGTTGCGTCGCG
GTGCATGGAGCCGGGCCACCTCGACCTGAATGGAAGCCGGCGGCACCTCGCTAACGGATTCACCACTCCA
AGAATTGGAGCCAATCAATTCTTGCGGAGAACTGTGAATGCGCAAACCAACCCTTGGCAGAACATATCCA
TCGCGTCCGCCATCTCCAGCAGCCGCACGCGGCGCATCTCGGGCAGCGTTGGGTCCTGGCCACGGGTGCG
CATGATCGTGCTCCTGTCGTTGAGGACCCGGCTAGGCTGGCGGGGTTGCCTTACTGGTTAGCAGAATGAA
TCACCGATACGCGAGCGAACGTGAAGCGACTGCTGCTGCAAAACGTCTGCGACCTGAGCAACAACATGAA
TGGTCTTCGGTTTCCGTGTTTCGTAAAGTCTGGAAACGCGGAAGTCAGCGCCCTGCACCATTATGTTCCG
GATCTGCATCGCAGGATGCTGCTGGCTACCCTGTGGAACACCTACATCTGTATTAACGAAGCGCTGGCAT
TGACCCTGAGTGATTTTTCTCTGGTCCCGCCGCATCCATACCGCCAGTTGTTTACCCTCACAACGTTCCA
GTAACCGGGCATGTTCATCATCAGTAACCCGTATCGTGAGCATCCTCTCTCGTTTCATCGGTATCATTAC
CCCCATGAACAGAAATCCCCCTTACACGGAGGCATCAGTGACCAAACAGGAAAAAACCGCCCTTAACATG
GCCCGCTTTATCAGAAGCCAGACATTAACGCTTCTGGAGAAACTCAACGAGCTGGACGCGGATGAACAGG
CAGACATCTGTGAATCGCTTCACGACCACGCTGATGAGCTTTACCGCAGCTGCCTCGCGCGTTTCGGTGA
TGACGGTGAAAACCTCTGACACATGCAGCTCCCGGAGACGGTCACAGCTTGTCTGTAAGCGGATGCCGGG
AGCAGACAAGCCCGTCAGGGCGCGTCAGCGGGTGTTGGCGGGTGTCGGGGCGCAGCCATGACCCAGTCAC
GTAGCGATAGCGGAGTGTATACTGGCTTAACTATGCGGCATCAGAGCAGATTGTACTGAGAGTGCACCAT
ATGCGGTGTGAAATACCGCACAGATGCGTAAGGAGAAAATACCGCATCAGGCGCTCTTCCGCTTCCTCGC
TCACTGACTCGCTGCGCTCGGTCGTTCGGCTGCGGCGAGCGGTATCAGCTCACTCAAAGGCGGTAATACG
GTTATCCACAGAATCAGGGGATAACGCAGGAAAGAACATGTGAGCAAAAGGCCAGCAAAAGGCCAGGAAC
CGTAAAAAGGCCGCGTTGCTGGCGTTTTTCCATAGGCTCCGCCCCCCTGACGAGCATCACAAAAATCGAC
GCTCAAGTCAGAGGTGGCGAAACCCGACAGGACTATAAAGATACCAGGCGTTTCCCCCTGGAAGCTCCCT
CGTGCGCTCTCCTGTTCCGACCCTGCCGCTTACCGGATACCTGTCCGCCTTTCTCCCTTCGGGAAGCGTG
GCGCTTTCTCATAGCTCACGCTGTAGGTATCTCAGTTCGGTGTAGGTCGTTCGCTCCAAGCTGGGCTGTG
TGCACGAACCCCCCGTTCAGCCCGACCGCTGCGCCTTATCCGGTAACTATCGTCTTGAGTCCAACCCGGT
AAGACACGACTTATCGCCACTGGCAGCAGCCACTGGTAACAGGATTAGCAGAGCGAGGTATGTAGGCGGT
GCTACAGAGTTCTTGAAGTGGTGGCCTAACTACGGCTACACTAGAAGGACAGTATTTGGTATCTGCGCTC
TGCTGAAGCCAGTTACCTTCGGAAAAAGAGTTGGTAGCTCTTGATCCGGCAAACAAACCACCGCTGGTAG
CGGTGGTTTTTTTGTTTGCAAGCAGCAGATTACGCGCAGAAAAAAAGGATCTCAAGAAGATCCTTTGATC
TTTTCTACGGGGTCTGACGCTCAGTGGAACGAAAACTCACGTTAAGGGATTTTGGTCATGAGATTATCAA
AAAGGATCTTCACCTAGATCCTTTTAAATTAAAAATGAAGTTTTAAATCAATCTAAAGTATATATGAGTA
AACTTGGTCTGACAGTTACCAATGCTTAATCAGTGAGGCACCTATCTCAGCGATCTGTCTATTTCGTTCA
TCCATAGTTGCCTGACTCCCCGTCGTGTAGATAACTACGATACGGGAGGGCTTACCATCTGGCCCCAGTG
CTGCAATGATACCGCGAGACCCACGCTCACCGGCTCCAGATTTATCAGCAATAAACCAGCCAGCCGGAAG
GGCCGAGCGCAGAAGTGGTCCTGCAACTTTATCCGCCTCCATCCAGTCTATTAATTGTTGCCGGGAAGCT
AGAGTAAGTAGTTCGCCAGTTAATAGTTTGCGCAACGTTGTTGCCATTGCTACAGGCATCGTGGTGTCAC
GCTCGTCGTTTGGTATGGCTTCATTCAGCTCCGGTTCCCAACGATCAAGGCGAGTTACATGATCCCCCAT
GTTGTGCAAAAAAGCGGTTAGCTCCTTCGGTCCTCCGATCGTTGTCAGAAGTAAGTTGGCCGCAGTGTTA
TCACTCATGGTTATGGCAGCACTGCATAATTCTCTTACTGTCATGCCATCCGTAAGATGCTTTTCTGTGA
CTGGTGAGTACTCAACCAAGTCATTCTGAGAATAGTGTATGCGGCGACCGAGTTGCTCTTGCCCGGCGTC
AACACGGGATAATACCGCGCCACATAGCAGAACTTTAAAAGTGCTCATCATTGGAAAACGTTCTTCGGGG
CGAAAACTCTCAAGGATCTTACCGCTGTTGAGATCCAGTTCGATGTAACCCACTCGTGCACCCAACTGAT
CTTCAGCATCTTTTACTTTCACCAGCGTTTCTGGGTGAGCAAAAACAGGAAGGCAAAATGCCGCAAAAAA
GGGAATAAGGGCGACACGGAAATGTTGAATACTCATACTCTTCCTTTTTCAATATTATTGAAGCATTTAT
CAGGGTTATTGTCTCATGAGCGGATACATATTTGAATGTATTTAGAAAAATAAACAAAAGAGTTTGTAGA
AACGCAAAAAGGCCATCCGTCAGGATGGCCTTCTGCTTAATTTGATGCCTGGCAGTTTATGGCGGGCGTC
CTGCCCGCCACCCTCCGGGCCGTTGCTTCGCAACGTTCAAATCCGCTCCCGGCGGATTTGTCCTACTCAG
GAGAGCGTTCACCGACAAACAACAGATAAAACGAAAGGCCCAGTCTTTCGACTGAGCCTTTCGTTTTATT
TGATGCCTGGCAGTTCCCTACTCTCGCATGGGGAGACCCCACACTACCATCGGCGCTACGGCGTTTCACT
TCTGAGTTCGGCATGGGGTCAGGTGGGACCACCGCGCTACTGCCGCCAGGCAAATTCTGTTTTATCAGAC
CGCTTCTGCGTTCTGATTTAATCTGTATCAGGCTGAAAATCTTCTCTCATCCGCCAAAACAGAAGTTTTA
TTATTTATACAGTTCATCCATGCCATGCGTAATACCCGCCGCGGTCACAAATTCCAGCAGCACCATATGG
TCGCGTTTTTCGTTCGGATCTTTGCTCAGGACGCTCTGGGTGCTCAGATAATGGTTATCCGGCAGCAGCA
CCGGGCCATCGCCAATCGGGGTGTTCTGCTGATAATGATCCGCCAGCTGCACGCTGCCATCTTCCACGTT
GTGGCGGATTTTAAAGTTCGCTTTGATGCCGTTTTTCTGTTTATCCGCGGTAATATACACGTTATGGCTG
TTAAAGTTGTATTCCAGTTTATGGCCCAGGATGTTGCCATCTTCTTTAAAATCGATGCCTTTCAGTTCAA
TGCGGTTCACCAGGGTATCGCCTTCAAATTTCACTTCCGCACGGGTTTTATAGGTGCCATCATCTTTAAA
GCTAATGGTGCGTTCCTGCACATAGCCTTCCGGCATCGCGCTTTTAAAAAAATCATGCTGTTTCATATGA
TCCGGATAACGCGCAAAGCACTGCACGCCATAGGTCAGGGTGGTCACCAGGGTCGGCCACGGCACCGGCA
GTTTGCCCGTGGTGCAAATGAATTTCAGGGTCAGTTTGCCGTTGGTCGCATCGCCTTCGCCTTCGCCACG
CACGCTAAATTTATGGCCGTTCACATCGCCATCCAGTTCCACCAGAATCGGCACCACACCGGTAAACAGT
TCTTCGCCTTTGCGCATGTGTTTCAATCTCGATTAACAGGTAACGCAAAATTGCTGTGTACGTCAGATTC
ATTTTATAACGCGAAGTTCCGGAATAAAGTTTCTGGAAAAAGTAAAAATTTATTGTCCATCTTTACAAAA
GTCCATTTACTGTTCGACCGCCATCAAACGCCGATATTCATCCCATGCGTAAAGGTCAGTCATCCCGCTG
ATATAATCCTGAATCAACCGACAGCGATAATAATATTCCAGTACCGGGTACTCCGCCGAATCCGTGGGTA
ATTTACTGACGACTTCCACGTAGGCCAAACGATGGCGGGCCGGCATCACCGGCGCCACAGGTGCGGTTGC
TGGCGCCTATATCGCCGACATCACCGATGGGGAAGATCGGGCTCGCCACTTCGGGCTCATGAGCGCTTGT
TTCGGCGTGGGTATGGTGGCAGGCCCCGTGGCCGGGGGACTGTTGGGCGCCATCTCCTTCCATGGACGT
